Addgene plasmid #145400: pGBW-m4046228
Purpose: Yeast Expression plasmid for SARS-CoV-2 ORF7a protein
Depositing lab: Ginkgo Bioworks & Benjie Chen. Depositing organization: Ginkgo Bioworks.
Backbone
  Vector backbone: AmpR; 2u URA3
  Backbone size w/o insert (bp): 4078
  Vector type: Yeast Expression
  Selectable markers: URA3
Growth in bacteria
  Bacterial resistance: Ampicillin, 100 μg/mL
  Growth temperature: 37°C
  Growth strain: DH5alpha
  Copy number: High Copy
Gene/Insert
  Gene/Insert name: SARS-CoV-2 ORF7a protein
  Species: S. cerevisiae (budding yeast); Severe acute respiratory syndrome coronavirus 2
  Insert size (bp): 359
  Mutation: wt
  Entrez Gene: ORF7a (a.k.a. GU280_gp07)
  Promoter: pTEF1
  Tag / fusion protein: Cleavable thrombin;3xFLAG (C terminal on backbone)
  Cloning method: Unknown
Resource information
  A portion of this plasmid was derived from a plasmid made by: GinkgoBioworks
Depositor comments: NCBI Reference Sequence: YP_009724395.1. Created by gene synthesis with Not1 site.
How to cite: pGBW-m4046228 was a gift from Ginkgo Bioworks & Benjie Chen (Addgene plasmid # 145400 ; http://n2t.net/addgene:145400 ; RRID:Addgene_145400)
