[The description below was written by a language model from this plasmid's Addgene catalogue record and pLannotate feature annotations shown in this document.]
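Description:
pGBW-m4046228 is an E. coli–S. cerevisiae shuttle plasmid for expressing the SARS-CoV-2 accessory protein ORF7a in budding yeast. In yeast it is maintained episomally through the 2μ origin of replication. It is selected by uracil prototrophy conferred by a URA3 cassette with its own promoter, a marker that can also be counterselected with 5-fluoroorotic acid. In bacteria it replicates from a high-copy ColE1/pUC-type origin and is selected with ampicillin. The feature table places the β-lactamase gene downstream of a cat promoter rather than its native one. The bacterial module is insulated by short phage T3Te and T7Te terminators and a tonB terminator. A short rop annotation lies next to AmpR, although the catalogue lists the plasmid as high copy.

The expression cassette places the wild-type ORF7a coding sequence, made by gene synthesis, under the constitutive yeast TEF1 (EF-1α) promoter and ends with a CYC1 terminator. The species field lists both the virus and yeast, which may reflect codon adaptation to the host, but the record does not say so explicitly. According to the catalogue, the backbone adds a C-terminal thrombin-cleavable 3xFLAG tag, which would allow immunodetection or affinity capture followed by tag removal. The automated annotation detects only a short 3xFLAG fragment just downstream of the ORF, so the full tag is not confirmed by the feature table. ORF7a is annotated as an antagonist of the host restriction factor tetherin (BST2). The construct is suited to producing or studying this viral protein in yeast, though the record gives no purpose beyond yeast expression.
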