Features (pLannotate 1.2.2; 14 found; start..end, strand, type, name):
     10..417     +  promoter       TEF1 promoter: S. cerevisiae TEF1; promoter for EF-1α
    431..793     +  CDS            NS7A_SARS2: Experimental evidence at protein level: Swiss-Prot protein existence level 1. Plays a role as antagonist of host tetherin (BST2), disrupting its antiviral effect. Acts by binding to BST2 thereby interfering with its glycosylation. May suppress small interfering RNA (siRNA). May bind to host ITGAL, thereby playing a role in attachment or modulation of leukocytes. From Severe acute respiratory syndrome coronavirus 2 (2019-nCoV) (SARS-CoV-2).
    811..828     +  CDS            3xFLAG (fragment): three tandem FLAG® epitope tags, followed by an enterokinase cleavage site
    906..1078    +  terminator     CYC1 terminator (fragment): S. cerevisiae CYC1; transcription terminator for CYC1
   1114..1290    +  promoter       URA3 promoter (fragment): S. cerevisiae URA3
   1291..2094    +  CDS            URA3: orotidine-5'-phosphate decarboxylase, required for uracil biosynthesis; S. cerevisiae URA3; yeast auxotrophic marker, counterselectable with 5-fluoroorotic acid (5-FOA)
   2177..3159    -  rep_origin     2μ ori: yeast 2μ plasmid origin of replication
   3237..3266    +  terminator     T3Te terminator: phage T3 early transcription terminator
   3288..3875    +  rep_origin     ori: high-copy-number ColE1/pMB1/pBR322/pUC origin of replication
   3887..3914    -  terminator     T7Te terminator: phage T7 early transcription terminator
   3938..4129    -  CDS            rop: Rop protein, which maintains plasmids at low copy number; rop
   4130..4990    -  CDS            AmpR: β-lactamase; bla; confers resistance to ampicillin, carbenicillin, and related antibiotics
   4991..5093    -  promoter       cat promoter: promoter of the E. coli cat gene encoding chloramphenicol acetyltransferase
   5094..5125    -  terminator     tonB terminator: bidirectional E. coli tonB-P14 transcription terminator
>Addgene plasmid #145400 | pGBW-m4046228 | addgene full sequence | sequence record 383944 | Addgene NGS Result
GCGGCCGCCCCACACACCATAGCTTCAAAATGTTTCTACTCCTTTTTTACTCTTCCAGATTTTCTCGGAC
TCCGCGCATCGCCGTACCACTTCAAAACACCCAAGCACAGCATACTAAATTTCCCCTCTTTCTTCCTCTA
GGGTGTCGTTAATTACCCGTACTAAAGGTTTGGAAAAGAAAAAAGAGACCGCCTCGTTTCTTTTTCTTCG
TCGAAAAAGGCAATAAAAATTTTTATCACGTTTCTTTTTCTTGAAAATTTTTTTTTTTGATTTTTTTCTC
TTTCGATGACCTCCCATTGATATTTAAGTTAATAAACGGTCTTCAATTTCTCAAGTTTCAGTTTCATTTT
TCTTGTTCTATTACAACTTTTTTTACTTCTTGCTCATTAGAAAGAAAGCATAGCAATCTAATCTAAGTTT
TAATTACAAAATGAAAATTATTCTTTTCTTGGCACTGATAACACTCGCTACTTGTGAGCTTTATCACTAC
CAAGAGTGTGTTAGAGGTACAACAGTACTTTTAAAAGAACCTTGCTCTTCTGGAACATACGAGGGCAATT
CACCATTTCATCCTCTAGCTGATAACAAATTTGCACTGACTTGCTTTAGCACTCAATTTGCTTTTGCTTG
TCCTGACGGCGTAAAACACGTCTATCAGTTACGTGCCAGATCAGTTTCACCTAAACTGTTCATCAGACAA
GAGGAAGTTCAAGAACTTTACTCTCCAATTTTTCTTATTGTTGCGGCAATAGTGTTTATAACACTTTGCT
TCACACTCAAAAGAAAGACAGAACTCGTGCCGAGAGGTTCTGATTATAAAGATCATGATGGTGATTATAA
AGATCATGATATTGATTATAAAGATGATGATGATAAATAAACAGGCCCCTTTTCCTTTGTCGATATCATG
TAATTAGTTATGTCACGCTTACATTCACGCCCTCCTCCCACATCCGCTCTAACCGAAAAGGAAGGAGTTA
GACAACCTGAAGTCTAGGTCCCTATTTATTTTTTTTAATAGTTATGTTAGTATTAAGAACGTTATTTATA
TTTCAAATTTTTCTTTTTTTTCTGTACAAAGCGGCCGCCGAACCACTAGTGCACTGCAGTACACGGTTTC
CTTGAAATTTTTTTGATTCGGTAATCTCCGAACAGAAGGAAGAACGAAGGAAGGAGCACAGACTTAGATT
GGTATATATACGCATATGTAGTGTTGAAGAAACATGAAATTGCCCAGTATTCTTAACCCAACTGCACAGA
ACAAAAACGTGCAGGAAACGAAGATAAATCATGTCGAAAGCTACATATAAGGAACGTGCTGCTACTCATC
CTAGTCCTGTTGCTGCCAAGCTATTTAATATCATGCACGAAAAGCAAACAAACTTGTGTGCTTCATTGGA
TGTTCGTACCACCAAGGAATTACTGGAGTTAGTTGAAGCATTAGGTCCCAAAATTTGTTTACTAAAAACA
CATGTGGATATCTTGACTGATTTTTCCATGGAGGGCACAGTTAAGCCGCTAAAGGCATTATCCGCCAAGT
ACAATTTTTTACTCTTCGAGGACAGAAAATTTGCTGACATTGGTAATACAGTCAAATTGCAGTACTCTGC
GGGTGTATACAGAATAGCAGAATGGGCAGACATTACGAATGCACACGGTGTGGTGGGCCCAGGTATTGTT
AGCGGTTTGAAGCAGGCGGCAGAAGAAGTAACAAAGGAACCTAGAGGCCTTTTGATGTTAGCAGAATTGT
CATGCAAGGGCTCCCTATCTACTGGAGAATATACTAAGGGTACTGTTGACATTGCGAAGAGCGACAAAGA
TTTTGTTATCGGCTTTATTGCTCAAAGAGACATGGGTGGAAGAGATGAAGGTTACGATTGGTTGATTATG
ACACCCGGTGTGGGTTTAGATGACAAGGGAGATGCATTGGGTCAACAGTATAGAACCGTGGATGATGTGG
TTTCTACAGGATCTGACATTATTATTGTTGGAAGAGGACTATTTGCAAAGGGAAGGGATGCTAAGGTAGA
GGGTGAACGTTACAGAAAAGCAGGCTGGGAAGCATATTTGAGAAGATGCGGCCAGCAAAACTAAAAAACT
GTATTATAAGTAAATGCATGTATACTAAACTCACAAATTAGAGCTTCAATTTAATTATATCAGTTATTAC
CCGAGTAACGAAGCATCTGTGCTTCATTTTGTAGAACAAAAATGCAACGCGAGAGCGCTAATTTTTCAAA
CAAAGAATCTGAGCTGCATTTTTACAGAACAGAAATGCAACGCGAAAGCGCTATTTTACCAACGAAGAAT
CTGTGCTTCATTTTTGTAAAACAAAAATGCAACGCGAGAGCGCTAATTTTTCAAACAAAGAATCTGAGCT
GCATTTTTACAGAACAGAAATGCAACGCGAGAGCGCTATTTTACCAACAAAGAATCTATACTTCTTTTTT
GTTCTACAAAAATGCATCCCGAGAGCGCTATTTTTCTAACAAAGCATCTTAGATTACTTTTTTTCTCCTT
TGTGCGCTCTATAATGCAGTCTCTTGATAACTTTTTGCACTGTAGGTCCGTTAAGGTTAGAAGAAGGCTA
CTTTGGTGTCTATTTTCTCTTCCATAAAAAAAGCCTGACTCCACTTCCCGCGTTTACTGATTACTAGCGA
AGCTGCGGGTGCATTTTTTCAAGATAAAGGCATCCCCGATTATATTCTATACCGATGTGGATTGCGCATA
CTTTGTGAACAGAAAGTGATAGCGTTGATGATTCTTCATTGGTCAGAAAATTATGAACGGTTTCTTCTAT
TTTGTCTCTATATACTACGTATAGGAAATGTTTACATTTTCGTATTGTTTTCGATTCACTCTATGAATAG
TTCTTACTACAATTTTTTTGTCTAAAGAGTAATACTAGAGATAAACATAAAAAATGTAGAGGTCGAGTTT
AGATGCAAGTTCAAGGAGCGAAAGGTGGATGGGTAGGTTATATAGGGATATAGCACAGAGATATATAGCA
AAGAGATACTTTTGAGCAATGTTTGTGGAAGCGGTATTCGCAATATTTTAGTAGCTCGTTACAGTCCGGT
GCGTTTTTGGTTTTTTGAAAGTGCGTCATCAGAGCGCTTTTGGTTTTCAAAAGCGCTCTGAAGTTCCTAT
ACTTTCTAGCTAGAGAATAGGAACTTCCCGAGCGGCCGCGTGTTACAAGCTTGACTCCAGCGTAACTGGA
CTGCAATCAACTCACTGGCTCACCTTCACGGGTGGGCCTTTCTTCGGTAGAAAATCAAAGGATCTTCTTG
AGATCCTTTTTTTCTGCGCGTAATCTGCTGCTTGCAAACAAAAAAACCACCGCTACCAGCGGTGGTTTGT
TTGCCGGATCAAGAGCTACCAACTCTTTTTCCGAGGTAACTGGCTTCAGCAGAGCGCAGATACCAAATAC
TGTTCTTCTAGTGTAGCCGTAGTTAGGCCACCACTTCAAGAACTCTGTAGCACCGCCTACATACCTCGCT
CTGCTAATCCTGTTACCAGTGGCTGCTGCCAGTGGCGATAAGTCGTGTCTTACCGGGTTGGACTCAAGAC
GATAGTTACCGGATAAGGCGCAGCGGTCGGGCTGAACGGGGGGTTCGTGCACACAGCCCAGCTTGGAGCG
AACGACCTACACCGAACTGAGATACCTACAGCGTGAGCTATGAGAAAGCGCCACGCTTCCCGAAGGGAGA
AAGGCGGACAGGTATCCGGTAAGCGGCAGGGTCGGAACAGGAGAGCGCACGAGGGAGCTTCCAGGGGTAA
ACGCCTGGTATCTTTATAGTCCTGTCGGGTTTCGCCACCTCTGACTTGAGCATCGATTTTTGTGATGCTC
GTCAGGGGGGCGGAGCCTATGGAAAAACGCCAGCAACGCAGAAAGGCCCACCCGAAGGTGAGCCAGGTGA
TTACATTTGGGCCCTCATCAGAGGTTTTCACCGTCATCACCGAAACGCGCGAGGCAGCTGCGGTAAAGCT
CATCAGCGTGGTCGTGAAGCGATTCACAGATGTCTGCCTGTTCATCCGCGTCCAGCTCGTTGAGTTTCTC
CAGAAGCGTTAATGTCTGGCTTCTGATAAAGCGGGCCATGTTAAGGGCGGTTTTTTCCTGTTTGGTCACT
TACCAATGCTTAATCAGTGAGGCACCTATCTCAGCGATCTGTCTATTTCGTTCATCCATAGTTGCCTGAC
TCCCCGTCGTGTAGATAACTACGATGCGGGAGGGCTTACCATCTGGCCCCAGTGCTGCAATGATACCGCG
AGACCCACGCTCACCGGCTCCAGATTTATCAGCAATAAACCAGCCAGCCGGGAGGGCCGAGCGCAGAAGT
GATCCTGCAACTTTATCCGCCTCCATCCAGTCTATTAATTGTTGCCGGGAAGCTAGAGTAAGTAGTTCGC
CAGTTAATAGTTTGCGCAACGTTGTTGCCATTGCTACAGGCATCGTGGTGTCACGCTCGTCGTTTGGTAT
GGCTTCATTCAGCTCCGGTTCCCAACGATCAAGGCGAGTTACATGATCCCCCATGTTGTGCAAAAAAGCG
GTTAGCTCCTTCGGTCCTCCGATCGTTGCCAGAAGTAAGTTGGCCGCAGTGTTATCACTCATGGTTATGG
CAGCACTGCATAATTCTCTTACTGTCATGCCATCCGTGAGATGCTTTTCTGTGACTGGTGAGTACTCAAC
CAAGTCATTCTGAGAATAGTGTATGCGGCGACCGAGTTGCTCTTGCCCGGCGTCAATACGGGATAATACC
GCGCCACATAGCAGAACTTTAAAAGTGCTCATCATTGGAAAACGTTCTTCGGGGCGTAAACTCTCAAGGA
TCTTACCGCTGTTGAGATCCAGTTCGATGTAACCCACTCGTGCACCCAACTGATCTTCAGCATCTTTTAC
TTTCACCAGCGTTTCTGGGTGAGCAAAAACAGGAAGGCAAAATGCCGCAAAAAAGGGAATAAGGGCGACA
CGGAAATGTTGAATACTCATTTTAGCTTCCTTAGCTCCTGAAAATCTCGATAACTCAAAAAATACGCCCG
GTAGTGATCTTATTTCATTATGGTGAAAGTTGGAACCTCTTACGTGCCGATCAAGTCAAAAGCCTCCGGT
CGGAGGCTTTTGACTTTCTGCTATGGAGGTCAGGTATGATTTAAATGGTCAGTTAGA
